>Addgene plasmid #226707 | pRGEB32-CrU6-2-UBI | addgene full sequence | sequence record 453879 | Addgene NGS Result
TCCTAAGTTACGCGACAGGCTGCCGCCCTGCCCTTTTCCTGGCGTTTTCTTGTCGCGTGTTTTAGTCGCA
TAAAGTAGAATACTTGCGACTAGAACCGGAGACATTACGCCATGAACAAGAGCGCCGCCGCTGGCCTGCT
GGGCTATGCCCGCGTCAGCACCGACGACCAGGACTTGACCAACCAACGGGCCGAACTGCACGCGGCCGGC
TGCACCAAGCTGTTTTCCGAGAAGATCACCGGCACCAGGCGCGACCGCCCGGAGCTGGCCAGGATGCTTG
ACCACCTACGCCCTGGCGACGTTGTGACAGTGACCAGGCTAGACCGCCTGGCCCGCAGCACCCGCGACCT
ACTGGACATTGCCGAGCGCATCCAGGAGGCCGGCGCGGGCCTGCGTAGCCTGGCAGAGCCGTGGGCCGAC
ACCACCACGCCGGCCGGCCGCATGGTGTTGACCGTGTTCGCCGGCATTGCCGAGTTCGAGCGTTCCCTAA
TCATCGACCGCACCCGGAGCGGGCGCGAGGCCGCCAAGGCCCGAGGCGTGAAGTTTGGCCCCCGCCCTAC
CCTCACCCCGGCACAGATCGCGCACGCCCGCGAGCTGATCGACCAGGAAGGCCGCACCGTGAAAGAGGCG
GCTGCACTGCTTGGCGTGCATCGCTCGACCCTGTACCGCGCACTTGAGCGCAGCGAGGAAGTGACGCCCA
CCGAGGCCAGGCGGCGCGGTGCCTTCCGTGAGGACGCATTGACCGAGGCCGACGCCCTGGCGGCCGCCGA
GAATGAACGCCAAGAGGAACAAGCATGAAACCGCACCAGGACGGCCAGGACGAACCGTTTTTCATTACCG
AAGAGATCGAGGCGGAGATGATCGCGGCCGGGTACGTGTTCGAGCCGCCCGCGCACGTCTCAACCGTGCG
GCTGCATGAAATCCTGGCCGGTTTGTCTGATGCCAAGCTGGCGGCCTGGCCGGCCAGCTTGGCCGCTGAA
GAAACCGAGCGCCGCCGTCTAAAAAGGTGATGTGTATTTGAGTAAAACAGCTTGCGTCATGCGGTCGCTG
CGTATATGATGCGATGAGTAAATAAACAAATACGCAAGGGGAACGCATGAAGGTTATCGCTGTACTTAAC
CAGAAAGGCGGGTCAGGCAAGACGACCATCGCAACCCATCTAGCCCGCGCCCTGCAACTCGCCGGGGCCG
ATGTTCTGTTAGTCGATTCCGATCCCCAGGGCAGTGCCCGCGATTGGGCGGCCGTGCGGGAAGATCAACC
GCTAACCGTTGTCGGCATCGACCGCCCGACGATTGACCGCGACGTGAAGGCCATCGGCCGGCGCGACTTC
GTAGTGATCGACGGAGCGCCCCAGGCGGCGGACTTGGCTGTGTCCGCGATCAAGGCAGCCGACTTCGTGC
TGATTCCGGTGCAGCCAAGCCCTTACGACATATGGGCCACCGCCGACCTGGTGGAGCTGGTTAAGCAGCG
CATTGAGGTCACGGATGGAAGGCTACAAGCGGCCTTTGTCGTGTCGCGGGCGATCAAAGGCACGCGCATC
GGCGGTGAGGTTGCCGAGGCGCTGGCCGGGTACGAGCTGCCCATTCTTGAGTCCCGTATCACGCAGCGCG
TGAGCTACCCAGGCACTGCCGCCGCCGGCACAACCGTTCTTGAATCAGAACCCGAGGGCGACGCTGCCCG
CGAGGTCCAGGCGCTGGCCGCTGAAATTAAATCAAAACTCATTTGAGTTAATGAGGTAAAGAGAAAATGA
GCAAAAGCACAAACACGCTAAGTGCCGGCCGTCCGAGCGCACGCAGCAGCAAGGCTGCAACGTTGGCCAG
CCTGGCAGACACGCCAGCCATGAAGCGGGTCAACTTTCAGTTGCCGGCGGAGGATCACACCAAGCTGAAG
ATGTACGCGGTACGCCAAGGCAAGACCATTACCGAGCTGCTATCTGAATACATCGCGCAGCTACCAGAGT
AAATGAGCAAATGAATAAATGAGTAGATGAATTTTAGCGGCTAAAGGAGGCGGCATGGAAAATCAAGAAC
AACCAGGCACCGACGCCGTGGAATGCCCCATGTGTTGAGGAACGGGCGGTTGGCCAGGCGTAAGCGGCTG
GGTTGCCTGCCGGCCCTGCAATGGCACTGGAACCCCCAAGCCCGAGGAATCGGCGTGAGCGGTCGCAAAC
CATCCGGCCCGGTACAAATCGGCGCGGCGCTGGGTGATGACCTGGTGGAGAAGTTGAAGGCCGCGCAGGC
CGCCCAGCGGCAACGCATCGAGGCAGAAGCACGCCCCGGTGAATCGTGGCAAGCGGCCGCTGATCGAATC
CGCAAAGAATCCCGGCAACCGCCGGCAGCCGGTGCGCCGTCGATTAGGAAGCCGCCCAAGGGCGACGAGC
AACCAGATTTTTTCGTTCCGATGCTCTATGACGTGGGCACCCGCGATAGTCGCAGCATCATGGACGTGGC
CGTTTTCCGTCTGTCGAAGCGTGACCGACGAGCTGGCGAGGTGATCCGCTACGAGCTTCCAGACGGGCAC
GTAGAGGTTTCCGCAGGGCCGGCCGGCATGGCCAGTGTGTGGGATTACGACCTGGTACTGATGGCGGTTT
CCCATCTAACCGAATCCATGAACCGATACCGGGAAGGGAAGGGAGACAAGCCCGGCCGCGTGTTCCGTCC
ACACGTTGCGGACGTACTCAAGTTCTGCCGGCGAGCCGATGGCGGAAAGCAGAAAGACGACCTGGTAGAA
ACCTGCATTCGGTTAAACACCACGCACGTTGCCATGCAGCGTACGAAGAAGGCCAAGAACGGCCGCCTGG
TGACGGTATCCGAGGGTGAAGCCTTGATTAGCCGCTACAAGATCGTAAAGAGCGAAACCGGGCGGCCGGA
GTACATCGAGATCGAGCTAGCTGATTGGATGTACCGCGAGATCACAGAAGGCAAGAACCCGGACGTGCTG
ACGGTTCACCCCGATTACTTTTTGATCGATCCCGGCATCGGCCGTTTTCTCTACCGCCTGGCACGCCGCG
CCGCAGGCAAGGCAGAAGCCAGATGGTTGTTCAAGACGATCTACGAACGCAGTGGCAGCGCCGGAGAGTT
CAAGAAGTTCTGTTTCACCGTGCGCAAGCTGATCGGGTCAAATGACCTGCCGGAGTACGATTTGAAGGAG
GAGGCGGGGCAGGCTGGCCCGATCCTAGTCATGCGCTACCGCAACCTGATCGAGGGCGAAGCATCCGCCG
GTTCCTAATGTACGGAGCAGATGCTAGGGCAAATTGCCCTAGCAGGGGAAAAAGGTCGAAAAGCACTCTT
TCCTGTGAATAGCACGTACATTGGGAACCCAAAGCCGTACATTGGGAACCGGAACCCGTACATTGGGAAC
CCAAAGCCGTACATTGGGAACCGGTCACACATGTAAGTGACTGATATAAAAGAGAAAAAAGGCGATTTTT
CCGCCTAAAACTCTTTAAAACTTATTAAAACTCTTAAAACCCGCCTGGCCTGTGCATAACTGTCTGGCCA
GCGCACAGCCGAAGAGCTGCAAAAAGCGCCTACCCTTCGGTCGCTGCGCTCCCTACGCCCCGCCGCTTCG
CGTCGGCCTATCGCGGCCGCTGGCCGCTCAAAAATGGCTGGCCTACGGCCAGGCAATCTACCAGGGCGCG
GACAAGCCGCGCCGTCGCCACTCGACCGCCGGCGCCCACATCAAGGCACCCTGCCTCGCGCGTTTCGGTG
ATGACGGTGAAAACCTCTGACACATGCAGCTCCCGGAGACGGTCACAGCTTGTCTGTAAGCGGATGCCGG
GAGCAGACAAGCCCGTCAGGGCGCGTCAGCGGGTGTTGGCGGGTGTCGGGGCGCAGCCATGACCCAGTCA
CGTAGCGATAGCGGAGTGTATACTGGCTTAACTATGCGGCATCAGAGCAGATTGTACTGAGAGTGCACCA
TATGCGGTGTGAAATACCGCACAGATGCGTAAGGAGAAAATACCGCATCAGGCGCTCTTCCGCTTCCTCG
CTCACTGACTCGCTGCGCTCGGTCGTTCGGCTGCGGCGAGCGGTATCAGCTCACTCAAAGGCGGTAATAC
GGTTATCCACAGAATCAGGGGATAACGCAGGAAAGAACATGTGAGCAAAAGGCCAGCAAAAGGCCAGGAA
CCGTAAAAAGGCCGCGTTGCTGGCGTTTTTCCATAGGCTCCGCCCCCCTGACGAGCATCACAAAAATCGA
CGCTCAAGTCAGAGGTGGCGAAACCCGACAGGACTATAAAGATACCAGGCGTTTCCCCCTGGAAGCTCCC
TCGTGCGCTCTCCTGTTCCGACCCTGCCGCTTACCGGATACCTGTCCGCCTTTCTCCCTTCGGGAAGCGT
GGCGCTTTCTCATAGCTCACGCTGTAGGTATCTCAGTTCGGTGTAGGTCGTTCGCTCCAAGCTGGGCTGT
GTGCACGAACCCCCCGTTCAGCCCGACCGCTGCGCCTTATCCGGTAACTATCGTCTTGAGTCCAACCCGG
TAAGACACGACTTATCGCCACTGGCAGCAGCCACTGGTAACAGGATTAGCAGAGCGAGGTATGTAGGCGG
TGCTACAGAGTTCTTGAAGTGGTGGCCTAACTACGGCTACACTAGAAGGACAGTATTTGGTATCTGCGCT
CTGCTGAAGCCAGTTACCTTCGGAAAAAGAGTTGGTAGCTCTTGATCCGGCAAACAAACCACCGCTGGTA
GCGGTGGTTTTTTTGTTTGCAAGCAGCAGATTACGCGCAGAAAAAAAGGATCTCAAGAAGATCCTTTGAT
CTTTTCTACGGGGTCTGACGCTCAGTGGAACGAAAACTCACGTTAAGGGATTTTGGTCATGCATTCTAGG
TACTAAAACAATTCATCCAGTAAAATATAATATTTTATTTTCTCCCAATCAGGCTTGATCCCCAGTAAGT
CAAAAAATAGCTCGACATACTGTTCTTCCCCGATATCCTCCCTGATCGACCGGACGCAGAAGGCAATGTC
ATACCACTTGTCCGCCCTGCCGCTTCTCCCAAGATCAATAAAGCCACTTACTTTGCCATCTTTCACAAAG
ATGTTGCTGTCTCCCAGGTCGCCGTGGGAAAAGACAAGTTCCTCTTCGGGCTTTTCCGTCTTTAAAAAAT
CATACAGCTCGCGCGGATCTTTAAATGGAGTGTCTTCTTCCCAGTTTTCGCAATCCACATCGGCCAGATC
GTTATTCAGTAAGTAATCCAATTCGGCTAAGCGGCTGTCTAAGCTATTCGTATAGGGACAATCCGATATG
TCGATGGAGTGAAAGAGCCTGATGCACTCCGCATACAGCTCGATAATCTTTTCAGGGCTTTGTTCATCTT
CATACTCTTCCGAGCAAAGGACGCCATCGGCCTCACTCATGAGCAGATTGCTCCAGCCATCATGCCGTTC
AAAGTGCAGGACCTTTGGAACAGGCAGCTTTCCTTCCAGCCATAGCATCATGTCCTTTTCCCGTTCCACA
TCATAGGTGGTCCCTTTATACCGGCTGTCCGTCATTTTTAAATATAGGTTTTCATTTTCTCCCACCAGCT
TATATACCTTAGCAGGAGACATTCCTTCCGTATCTTTTACGCAGCGGTATTTTTCGATCAGTTTTTTCAA
TTCCGGTGATATTCTCATTTTAGCCATTTATTATTTCCTTCCTCTTTTCTACAGTATTTAAAGATACCCC
AAGAAGCTAATTATAACAAGACGAACTCCAATTCACTGTTCCTTGCATTCTAAAACCTTAAATACCAGAA
AACAGCTTTTTCAAAGTTGTTTTCAAAGTTGGCGTATAACATAGTATCGACGGAGCCGATTTTGAAACCG
CGGTGATCACAGGCAGCAACGCTCTGTCATCGTTACAATCAACATGCTACCCTCCGCGAGATCATCCGTG
TTTCAAACCCGGCAGCTTAGTTGCCGTTCTTCCGAATAGCATCGGTAACATGAGCAAAGTCTGCCGCCTT
ACAACGGCTCTCCCGCTGACGCCGTCCCGGACTGATGGGCTGCCTGTATCGAGTGGTGATTTTGTGCCGA
GCTGCCGGTCGGGGAGCTGTTGGCTGGCTGGTGGCAGGATATATTGTGGTGTAAACAAATTGACGCTTAG
ACAACTTAATAACACATTGCGGACGTTTTTAATGTACTGAATTAACGCCGAATTAATTCGGGGGATCTGG
ATTTTAGTACTGGATTTTGGTTTTAGGAATTAGAAATTTTATTGATAGAAGTATTTTACAAATACAAATA
CATACTAAGGGTTTCTTATATGCTCAACACATGAGCGAAACCCTATAGGAACCCTAATTCCCTTATCTGG
GAACTACTCACACATTATTATGGAGAAACTCGAGCTTGTCGATCGACAGATCCCGGTCGGCATCTACTCT
ATTTCTTTGCCCTCGGACGAGTGCTGGGGCGTCGGTTTCCACTATCGGCGAGTACTTCTACACAGCCATC
GGTCCAGACGGCCGCGCTTCTGCGGGCGATTTGTGTACGCCCGACAGTCCCGGCTCCGGATCGGACGATT
GCGTCGCATCGACCCTGCGCCCAAGCTGCATCATCGAAATTGCCGTCAACCAAGCTCTGATAGAGTTGGT
CAAGACCAATGCGGAGCATATACGCCCGGAGTCGTGGCGATCCTGCAAGCTCCGGATGCCTCCGCTCGAA
GTAGCGCGTCTGCTGCTCCATACAAGCCAACCACGGCCTCCAGAAGAAGATGTTGGCGACCTCGTATTGG
GAATCCCCGAACATCGCCTCGCTCCAGTCAATGACCGCTGTTATGCGGCCATTGTCCGTCAGGACATTGT
TGGAGCCGAAATCCGCGTGCACGAGGTGCCGGACTTCGGGGCAGTCCTCGGCCCAAAGCATCAGCTCATC
GAGAGCCTGCGCGACGGACGCACTGACGGTGTCGTCCATCACAGTTTGCCAGTGATACACATGGGGATCA
GCAATCGCGCATATGAAATCACGCCATGTAGTGTATTGACCGATTCCTTGCGGTCCGAATGGGCCGAACC
CGCTCGTCTGGCTAAGATCGGCCGCAGCGATCGCATCCATAGCCTCCGCGACCGGTTGTAGAACAGCGGG
CAGTTCGGTTTCAGGCAGGTCTTGCAACGTGACACCCTGTGAACGGCGGGAGATGCAATAGGTCAGGCTC
TCGCTAAACTCCCCAATGTCAAGCACTTCCGGAATCGGGAGCGCGGCCGATGCAAAGTGCCGATAAACAT
AACGATCTTTGTAGAAACCATCGGCGCAGCTATTTACCCGCAGGACATATCCACGCCCTCCTACATCGAA
GCTGAAAGCACGAGATTCTTCGCCCTCCGAGAGCTGCATCAGGTCGGAGACGCTGTCGAACTTTTCGATC
AGAAACTTCTCGACAGACGTCGCGGTGAGTTCAGGCTTTTTCATATCTCATTGCCCCCCGGATCTGCGAA
AGCTCGAGAGAGATAGATTTGTAGAGAGAGACTGGTGATTTCAGCGTGTCCTCTCCAAATGAAATGAACT
TCCTTATATAGAGGAAGGGTCTTGCGAAGGATAGTGGGATTGTGCGTCATCCCTTACGTCAGTGGAGATA
TCACATCAATCCACTTGCTTTGAAGACGTGGTTGGAACGTCTTCTTTTTCCACGATGCTCCTCGTGGGTG
GGGGTCCATCTTTGGGACCACTGTCGGCAGAGGCATCTTGAACGATAGCCTTTCCTTTATCGCAATGATG
GCATTTGTAGGTGCCACCTTCCTTTTCTACTGTCCTTTTGATGAAGTGACAGATAGCTGGGCAATGGAAT
CCGAGGAGGTTTCCCGATATTACCCTTTGTTGAAAAGTCTCAATAGCCCTTTGGTCTTCTGAGACTGTAT
CTTTGATATTCTTGGAGTAGACGAGAGTGTCGTGCTCCACCATGTTCACATCAATCCACTTGCTTTGAAG
ACGTGGTTGGAACGTCTTCTTTTTCCACGATGCTCCTCGTGGGTGGGGGTCCATCTTTGGGACCACTGTC
GGCAGAGGCATCTTGAACGATAGCCTTTCCTTTATCGCAATGATGGCATTTGTAGGTGCCACCTTCCTTT
TCTACTGTCCTTTTGATGAAGTGACAGATAGCTGGGCAATGGAATCCGAGGAGGTTTCCCGATATTACCC
TTTGTTGAAAAGTCTCAATAGCCCTTTGGTCTTCTGAGACTGTATCTTTGATATTCTTGGAGTAGACGAG
AGTGTCGTGCTCCACCATGTTGGCAAGCTGCTCTAGCCAATACGCAAACCGCCTCTCCCCGCGCGTTGGC
CGATTCATTAATGCAGCTGGCACGACAGGTTTCCCGACTGGAAAGCGGGCAGTGAGCGCAACGCAATTAA
TGTGAGTTAGCTCACTCATTAGGCACCCCAGGCTTTACACTTTATGCTTCCGGCTCGTATGTTGTGTGGA
ATTGTGAGCGGATAACAATTTCACACAGGAAACAGCTATGACATGATTACGCCAAGCTTTTAGGGTTATA
GGTGTATGTATATACGTGCGGAGCGGACAAAAAGAGCTCCTAAAGAGGGAAGAACGTGAGGGGGTGGTGC
TCAGTGTTGAACTTTCTATGAATGTAGTTTGTTGTAAAGATGCTTTCTAGAATTGGAATTGGAGCTTTTT
CTAGGATTCGAGGGTTTGTGGAATTGGAATTGGAGCTATTTTTTAAGATATAATCTTGTTTCTGGGGCAT
TTGACTCCCATAGCTCCATATGTTTTGAGGTTCTCGGTGCGTTTCCCTCTTCGTGATGGTGTTTGTCGTA
CTACCTTTGATCTCACTGTTTTGTTCGTCCGTGTATTGCAGAGGGGTTTTGTGCCGATTGAAAAGCTGTG
GCATTTTAGTGTGTTGGTGTGTCGACTGAGGGTAGTTCAACGGAAGAGGCGCGCGTGGATAGGAATTATT
AATAATGTGGGGAGGAGAAAACCCACATGTGAATCACAACCCTGAAAGATGAGCCTACATATTGGCCGGC
CAGCGATTGGCTGCTGGAGACCGAGGTCTCGGTTTTAGAGCTAGAAATAGCAAGTTAAAATAAGGCTAGT
CCGTTATCAACTTGAAAAAGTGGCACCGAGTCGGTGCTTTTTTGTTTTAGAGCTAGAAATAGCAAGTTAA
AATAAGGCTAGTCCGTTTTTAGCGCGTGCATGCCTGCAGGTCCACAAATTCGGGTCAAGGCGGAAGCCAG
CGCGCCACCCCACGTCAGCAAATACGGAGGCGCGGGGTTGACGGCGTCACCCGGTCCTAACGGCGACCAA
CAAACCAGCCAGAAGAAATTACAGTAAAAAAAAAGTAAATTGCACTTTGATCCACCTTTTATTACCTAAG
TCTCAATTTGGATCACCCTTAAACCTATCTTTTCAATTTGGGCCGGGTTGTGGTTTGGACTACCATGAAC
AACTTTTCGTCATGTCTAACTTCCCTTTCAGCAAACATATGAACCATATATAGAGGAGATCGGCCGTATA
CTAGAGCTGATGTGTTTAAGGTCGTTGATTGCACGAGAAAAAAAAATCCAAATCGCAACAATAGCAAATT
TATCTGGTTCAAAGTGAAAAGATATGTTTAAAGGTAGTCCAAAGTAAAACTTATAGATAATAAAATGTGG
TCCAAAGCGTAATTCACTCAAAAAAAATCAACGAGACGTGTACCAAACGGAGACAAACGGCATCTTCTCG
AAATTTCCCAACCGCTCGCTCGCCCGCCTCGTCTTCCCGGAAACCGCGGTGGTTTCAGCGTGGCGGATTC
TCCAAGCAGACGGAGACGTCACGGCACGGGACTCCTCCCACCACCCAACCGCCATAAATACCAGCCCCCT
CATCTCCTCTCCTCGCATCAGCTCCACCCCCGAAAAATTTCTCCCCAATCTCGCGAGGCTCTCGTCGTCG
AATCGAATCCTCTCGCGTCCTCAAGGTACGCTGCTTCTCCTCTCCTCGCTTCGTTTCGATTCGATTTCGG
ACGGGTGAGGTTGTTTTGTTGCTAGATCCGATTGGTGGTTAGGGTTGTCGATGTGATTATCGTGAGATGT
TTAGGGGTTGTAGATCTGATGGTTGTGATTTGGGCACGGTTGGTTCGATAGGTGGAATCGTGGTTAGGTT
TTGGGATTGGATGTTGGTTCTGATGATTGGGGGGAATTTTTACGGTTAGATGAATTGTTGGATGATTCGA
TTGGGGAAATCGGTGTAGATCTGTTGGGGAATTGTGGAACTAGTCATGCCTGAGTGATTGGTGCGATTTG
TAGCGTGTTCCATCTTGTAGGCCTTGTTGCGAGCATGTTCAGATCTACTGTTCCGCTCTTGATTGAGTTA
TTGGTGCCATGGGTTGGTGCAAACACAGGCTTTAATATGTTATATCTGTTTTGTGTTTGATGTAGATCTG
TAGGGTAGTTCTTCTTAGACATGGTTCAATTATGTAGCTTGTGCGTTTCGATTTGATTTCATATGTTCAC
AGATTAGATAATGATGAACTCTTTTAATTAATTGTCAATGGTAAATAGGAAGTCTTGTCGCTATATCTGT
CATAATGATCTCATGTTACTATCTGCCAGTAATTTATGCTAAGAACTATATTAGAATATCATGTTACAAT
CTGTAGTAATATCATGTTACAATCTGTAGTTCATCTATATAATCTATTGTGGTAATTTCTTTTTACTATC
TGTGTGAAGATTATTGCCACTAGTTCATTCTACTTATTTCTGAAGTTCAGGATACGTGTGCTGTTACTAC
CTATCTGAATACATGTGTGATGTGCCTGTTACTATCTTTTTGAATACATGTATGTTCTGTTGGAATATGT
TTGCTGTTTGATCCGTTGTTGTGTCCTTAATCTTGTGCTAGTTCTTACCCTATCTGTTTGGTGATTATTT
CTTGCAGATAGTTATCAACAAGTTTGTACAAAAAAGCAGGCTTCGAAGGAGATAGAACCAATTCTCTAAG
GAAATACTTAACCATGGACTATAAGGACCACGACGGAGACTACAAGGATCATGATATTGATTACAAAGAC
GATGACGATAAGATGGCCCCAAAGAAGAAGCGGAAGGTCGGTATCCACGGAGTCCCAGCAGCCGACAAGA
AGTACAGCATCGGCCTGGACATCGGCACCAACTCTGTGGGCTGGGCCGTGATCACCGACGAGTACAAGGT
GCCCAGCAAGAAATTCAAGGTGCTGGGCAACACCGACCGGCACAGCATCAAGAAGAACCTGATCGGAGCC
CTGCTGTTCGACAGCGGCGAAACAGCCGAGGCCACCCGGCTGAAGAGAACCGCCAGAAGAAGATACACCA
GACGGAAGAACCGGATCTGCTATCTGCAAGAGATCTTCAGCAACGAGATGGCCAAGGTGGACGACAGCTT
CTTCCACAGACTGGAAGAGTCCTTCCTGGTGGAAGAGGATAAGAAGCACGAGCGGCACCCCATCTTCGGC
AACATCGTGGACGAGGTGGCCTACCACGAGAAGTACCCCACCATCTACCACCTGAGAAAGAAACTGGTGG
ACAGCACCGACAAGGCCGACCTGCGGCTGATCTATCTGGCCCTGGCCCACATGATCAAGTTCCGGGGCCA
CTTCCTGATCGAGGGCGACCTGAACCCCGACAACAGCGACGTGGACAAGCTGTTCATCCAGCTGGTGCAG
ACCTACAACCAGCTGTTCGAGGAAAACCCCATCAACGCCAGCGGCGTGGACGCCAAGGCCATCCTGTCTG
CCAGACTGAGCAAGAGCAGACGGCTGGAAAATCTGATCGCCCAGCTGCCCGGCGAGAAGAAGAATGGCCT
GTTCGGAAACCTGATTGCCCTGAGCCTGGGCCTGACCCCCAACTTCAAGAGCAACTTCGACCTGGCCGAG
GATGCCAAACTGCAGCTGAGCAAGGACACCTACGACGACGACCTGGACAACCTGCTGGCCCAGATCGGCG
ACCAGTACGCCGACCTGTTTCTGGCCGCCAAGAACCTGTCCGACGCCATCCTGCTGAGCGACATCCTGAG
AGTGAACACCGAGATCACCAAGGCCCCCCTGAGCGCCTCTATGATCAAGAGATACGACGAGCACCACCAG
GACCTGACCCTGCTGAAAGCTCTCGTGCGGCAGCAGCTGCCTGAGAAGTACAAAGAGATTTTCTTCGACC
AGAGCAAGAACGGCTACGCCGGCTACATTGACGGCGGAGCCAGCCAGGAAGAGTTCTACAAGTTCATCAA
GCCCATCCTGGAAAAGATGGACGGCACCGAGGAACTGCTCGTGAAGCTGAACAGAGAGGACCTGCTGCGG
AAGCAGCGGACCTTCGACAACGGCAGCATCCCCCACCAGATCCACCTGGGAGAGCTGCACGCCATTCTGC
GGCGGCAGGAAGATTTTTACCCATTCCTGAAGGACAACCGGGAAAAGATCGAGAAGATCCTGACCTTCCG
CATCCCCTACTACGTGGGCCCTCTGGCCAGGGGAAACAGCAGATTCGCCTGGATGACCAGAAAGAGCGAG
GAAACCATCACCCCCTGGAACTTCGAGGAAGTGGTGGACAAGGGCGCTTCCGCCCAGAGCTTCATCGAGC
GGATGACCAACTTCGATAAGAACCTGCCCAACGAGAAGGTGCTGCCCAAGCACAGCCTGCTGTACGAGTA
CTTCACCGTGTATAACGAGCTGACCAAAGTGAAATACGTGACCGAGGGAATGAGAAAGCCCGCCTTCCTG
AGCGGCGAGCAGAAAAAGGCCATCGTGGACCTGCTGTTCAAGACCAACCGGAAAGTGACCGTGAAGCAGC
TGAAAGAGGACTACTTCAAGAAAATCGAGTGCTTCGACTCCGTGGAAATCTCCGGCGTGGAAGATCGGTT
CAACGCCTCCCTGGGCACATACCACGATCTGCTGAAAATTATCAAGGACAAGGACTTCCTGGACAATGAG
GAAAACGAGGACATTCTGGAAGATATCGTGCTGACCCTGACACTGTTTGAGGACAGAGAGATGATCGAGG
AACGGCTGAAAACCTATGCCCACCTGTTCGACGACAAAGTGATGAAGCAGCTGAAGCGGCGGAGATACAC
CGGCTGGGGCAGGCTGAGCCGGAAGCTGATCAACGGCATCCGGGACAAGCAGTCCGGCAAGACAATCCTG
GATTTCCTGAAGTCCGACGGCTTCGCCAACAGAAACTTCATGCAGCTGATCCACGACGACAGCCTGACCT
TTAAAGAGGACATCCAGAAAGCCCAGGTGTCCGGCCAGGGCGATAGCCTGCACGAGCACATTGCCAATCT
GGCCGGCAGCCCCGCCATTAAGAAGGGCATCCTGCAGACAGTGAAGGTGGTGGACGAGCTCGTGAAAGTG
ATGGGCCGGCACAAGCCCGAGAACATCGTGATCGAAATGGCCAGAGAGAACCAGACCACCCAGAAGGGAC
AGAAGAACAGCCGCGAGAGAATGAAGCGGATCGAAGAGGGCATCAAAGAGCTGGGCAGCCAGATCCTGAA
AGAACACCCCGTGGAAAACACCCAGCTGCAGAACGAGAAGCTGTACCTGTACTACCTGCAGAATGGGCGG
GATATGTACGTGGACCAGGAACTGGACATCAACCGGCTGTCCGACTACGATGTGGACCATATCGTGCCTC
AGAGCTTTCTGAAGGACGACTCCATCGACAACAAGGTGCTGACCAGAAGCGACAAGAACCGGGGCAAGAG
CGACAACGTGCCCTCCGAAGAGGTCGTGAAGAAGATGAAGAACTACTGGCGGCAGCTGCTGAACGCCAAG
CTGATTACCCAGAGAAAGTTCGACAATCTGACCAAGGCCGAGAGAGGCGGCCTGAGCGAACTGGATAAGG
CCGGCTTCATCAAGAGACAGCTGGTGGAAACCCGGCAGATCACAAAGCACGTGGCACAGATCCTGGACTC
CCGGATGAACACTAAGTACGACGAGAATGACAAGCTGATCCGGGAAGTGAAAGTGATCACCCTGAAGTCC
AAGCTGGTGTCCGATTTCCGGAAGGATTTCCAGTTTTACAAAGTGCGCGAGATCAACAACTACCACCACG
CCCACGACGCCTACCTGAACGCCGTCGTGGGAACCGCCCTGATCAAAAAGTACCCTAAGCTGGAAAGCGA
GTTCGTGTACGGCGACTACAAGGTGTACGACGTGCGGAAGATGATCGCCAAGAGCGAGCAGGAAATCGGC
AAGGCTACCGCCAAGTACTTCTTCTACAGCAACATCATGAACTTTTTCAAGACCGAGATTACCCTGGCCA
ACGGCGAGATCCGGAAGCGGCCTCTGATCGAGACAAACGGCGAAACCGGGGAGATCGTGTGGGATAAGGG
CCGGGATTTTGCCACCGTGCGGAAAGTGCTGAGCATGCCCCAAGTGAATATCGTGAAAAAGACCGAGGTG
CAGACAGGCGGCTTCAGCAAAGAGTCTATCCTGCCCAAGAGGAACAGCGATAAGCTGATCGCCAGAAAGA
AGGACTGGGACCCTAAGAAGTACGGCGGCTTCGACAGCCCCACCGTGGCCTATTCTGTGCTGGTGGTGGC
CAAAGTGGAAAAGGGCAAGTCCAAGAAACTGAAGAGTGTGAAAGAGCTGCTGGGGATCACCATCATGGAA
AGAAGCAGCTTCGAGAAGAATCCCATCGACTTTCTGGAAGCCAAGGGCTACAAAGAAGTGAAAAAGGACC
TGATCATCAAGCTGCCTAAGTACTCCCTGTTCGAGCTGGAAAACGGCCGGAAGAGAATGCTGGCCTCTGC
CGGCGAACTGCAGAAGGGAAACGAACTGGCCCTGCCCTCCAAATATGTGAACTTCCTGTACCTGGCCAGC
CACTATGAGAAGCTGAAGGGCTCCCCCGAGGATAATGAGCAGAAACAGCTGTTTGTGGAACAGCACAAGC
ACTACCTGGACGAGATCATCGAGCAGATCAGCGAGTTCTCCAAGAGAGTGATCCTGGCCGACGCTAATCT
GGACAAAGTGCTGTCCGCCTACAACAAGCACCGGGATAAGCCCATCAGAGAGCAGGCCGAGAATATCATC
CACCTGTTTACCCTGACCAATCTGGGAGCCCCTGCCGCCTTCAAGTACTTTGACACCACCATCGACCGGA
AGAGGTACACCAGCACCAAAGAGGTGCTGGACGCCACCCTGATCCACCAGAGCATCACCGGCCTGTACGA
GACACGGATCGACCTGTCTCAGCTGGGAGGCGACAAAAGGCCGGCGGCCACGAAAAAGGCCGGCCAGGCA
AAAAAGAAAAAGTAAGAATTCGCGGCCGCACTCGAGATATCTAGACCCAGCTTTCTTGTACAAAGTGGTT
GATAACAGCGACTACAAGGATGACGATGACAAGGCTTAGAGCTCGAATTTCCCCGATCGTTCAAACATTT
GGCAATAAAGTTTCTTAAGATTGAATCCTGTTGCCGGTCTTGCGATGATTATCATATAATTTCTGTTGAA
TTACGTTAAGCATGTAATAATTAACATGTAATGCATGACGTTATTTATGAGATGGGTTTTTATGATTAGA
GTCCCGCAATTATACATTTAATACGCGATAGAAAACAAAATATAGCGCGCAAACTAGGATAAATTATCGC
GCGCGGTGTCATCTATGTTACTAGATCGGGAATTCACTGGCCGTCGTTTTACAACGTCGTGACTGGGAAA
ACCCTGGCGTTACCCAACTTAATCGCCTTGCAGCACATCCCCCTTTCGCCAGCTGGCGTAATAGCGAAGA
GGCCCGCACCGATCGCCCTTCCCAACAGTTGCGCAGCCTGAATGGCGAATGCTAGAGCAGCTTGAGCTTG
GATCAGATTGTCGTTTCCCGCCTTCAGTTTAAACTATCAGTGTTTGACAGGATATATTGGCGGGTAAACC
TAAGAGAAAAGAGCGTTTATTAGAATAATCGGATATTTAAAAGGGCGTGAAAAGGTTTATCCGTTCGTCC
ATTTGTATGTGCATGCCAACCACAGGGTTCCCCTCGGGATCAAAGTACTTTGATCCAACCCCTCCGCTGC
TATAGTGCAGTCGGCTTCTGACGTTCAGTGCAGCCGTCTTCTGAAAACGACATGTCGCACAAG
Features (pLannotate 1.2.2; 28 found; start..end, strand, type, name):
    136..537     +  CDS            Y4CG_SINFN (fragment): Protein inferred from homology: Swiss-Prot protein existence level 3. From Sinorhizobium fredii (strain NBRC 101917 / NGR234).
   1097..1726    +  CDS            pVS1 StaA: stability protein from the Pseudomonas plasmid pVS1 (Heeb et al., 2000)
   2155..3228    +  CDS            pVS1 RepA: replication protein from the Pseudomonas plasmid pVS1 (Heeb et al., 2000)
   3294..3488    +  rep_origin     pVS1 oriV: origin of replication for the Pseudomonas plasmid pVS1 (Heeb et al., 2000)
   3691..3730    +  CDS            rop (fragment): Rop protein, which maintains plasmids at low copy number; rop
   3832..3972    +  misc_feature   bom: basis of mobility region from pBR322
   4158..4746    -  rep_origin     ori: high-copy-number ColE1/pMB1/pBR322/pUC origin of replication
   4833..5627    -  CDS            KanR: aminoglycoside phosphotransferase; aphA-3; confers resistance to kanamycin
   6052..6076    +  misc_feature   LB T-DNA repeat: left border repeat from nopaline C58 T-DNA
   6154..6328    -  polyA_signal   CaMV poly(A) signal: cauliflower mosaic virus polyadenylation signal
   6369..7394    -  CDS            HygR: hygromycin B phosphotransferase confers resistance to hygromycin
   7461..8137    -  promoter       CaMV 35S promoter (enhanced): cauliflower mosaic virus 35S promoter with a duplicated enhancer region
   8227..8315    +  CDS            lacI (fragment): lac repressor; lacI; The lac repressor binds to the lac operator to inhibit transcription in E. coli. This inhibition can be relieved by adding lactose or isopropyl-β-D-thiogalactopyranoside (IPTG).
   8328..8349    +  protein_bind   CAP binding site: CAP binding activates transcription in the presence of cAMP. E. coli catabolite activator protein
   8364..8394    +  promoter       lac promoter: promoter for the E. coli lac operon
   8398..8420    +  protein_bind   lac operator (fragment): The lac repressor binds to the lac operator to inhibit transcription in E. coli. This inhibition can be relieved by adding lactose or isopropyl-β-D-thiogalactopyranoside (IPTG). lac repressor encoded by lacI
   8992..9067    +  misc_RNA       gRNA scaffold: guide RNA scaffold for the Streptococcus pyogenes CRISPR/Cas9 system
   9074..9117    +  misc_RNA       gRNA scaffold (fragment): guide RNA scaffold for the Streptococcus pyogenes CRISPR/Cas9 system
   9148..10857   +  promoter       Ubi promoter: RUBQ2; promoter for the rice (Oryza sativa) polyubiquitin gene RUBQ2
  10868..10892   +  protein_bind   attB1: mutant version of attB; recombination site for the Gateway® BP reaction BP Clonase™
  11054..12655   +  CDS            Cas9(N): N-terminal portion of Streptococcus pyogenes Cas9 (Zetsche et al., 2015)
  12656..15154   +  CDS            Cas9(C): C-terminal portion of Streptococcus pyogenes Cas9 (Zetsche et al., 2015)
  15155..15202   +  CDS            nucleoplasmin NLS: bipartite nuclear localization signal from nucleoplasmin
  15235..15259   -  protein_bind   attB2: mutant version of attB; recombination site for the Gateway® BP reaction BP Clonase™
  15269..15293   +  CDS            3xFLAG (fragment): three tandem FLAG® epitope tags, followed by an enterokinase cleavage site
  15315..15567   +  terminator     NOS terminator: nopaline synthase terminator and poly(A) signal
  15572..15729   +  CDS            lacZα (fragment): LacZα fragment of β-galactosidase; lacZ fragment
  15795..15819   +  misc_feature   RB T-DNA repeat: right border repeat from nopaline C58 T-DNA
