[The description below was written by a language model from this plasmid's Addgene catalogue record and pLannotate feature annotations shown in this document.]
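Description:
pRGEB32-CrU6-2-UBI is a roughly 16 kb binary T-DNA CRISPR/Cas9 vector built on a pCambia1300 backbone for gene editing in the model fern Ceratopteris richardii. Outside the T-DNA it carries the usual pCambia maintenance functions. A high-copy ColE1/pBR322-type origin with the bom mobilisation region supports propagation in E. coli. The pVS1 oriV, with its RepA replication and StaA stability proteins, supports maintenance in Agrobacterium. A kanamycin resistance gene provides bacterial selection.

Between the nopaline-type left and right border repeats lie three functional units. Next to the left border, an enhanced CaMV 35S promoter drives hygromycin phosphotransferase, terminated by the CaMV poly(A) signal, for selection of transformed plant tissue. Downstream of residual lac promoter/operator sequences from the backbone is the guide RNA cassette. According to the record it is driven by the C. richardii U6-2 (CrU6-2) promoter, which is the deposited insert. This promoter is not annotated in the feature table, but it presumably lies in the unannotated stretch just upstream of the Streptococcus pyogenes gRNA scaffold, which is followed by a second, partial scaffold. The cloning sites used for guide insertion are not stated.

The third unit expresses S. pyogenes Cas9 fused to a C-terminal nucleoplasmin nuclear localisation signal. It is flanked by attB1/attB2 Gateway remnants and terminated by the NOS terminator, with a small 3xFLAG fragment annotated downstream of attB2. The catalogue entry describes the Cas9 promoter as maize ubiquitin (ZmUbi), whereas the automated annotation labels it as the rice RUBQ2 ubiquitin promoter, and the record does not resolve this discrepancy. The associated publication describes gametophyte-based transformation of the fern.
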