Addgene plasmid #226707: pRGEB32-CrU6-2-UBI
Purpose: For CRISPR/Cas-mediated gene editing in model fern species, Ceratopteris richardii; expresses guide RNAs from CrU6-2 promoter and Cas9 from maize ubiquitin (ZmUbi) promoter.
Depositing lab: Fenglin Deng. Depositing organization: Yangtze University. Publication: Efficient gene editing of a model fern species through gametophyte-based transformation. Jiang W, Deng F, Babla M, Chen C, Yang D, Tong T, Qin Y, Chen G, Marchant B, Soltis P, Soltis DE, Zeng F, Chen ZH. Plant Physiol. 2024 Sep 12:kiae473. doi: 10.1093/plphys/kiae473. PubMed 39268871.
Backbone
  Vector backbone: pCambia1300
  Vector type: CRISPR
  Selectable markers: Hygromycin
Growth in bacteria
  Bacterial resistance: Kanamycin, 50 μg/mL
  Growth temperature: 37°C
  Growth strain: DH5alpha
  Copy number: High Copy
Gene/Insert
  Gene/Insert name: CrU6-2
  Species: C. richardii
  Cloning method: Restriction Enzyme; 5′ cloning site Unknown (unknown if destroyed); 3′ cloning site Unknown (unknown if destroyed)
Terms and licenses: Academic/Nonprofit Terms; Industry Terms: Not Available to Industry
Depositor comments: Please visit https://doi.org/10.1101/2024.04.10.588889 for bioRxiv preprint.
How to cite: pRGEB32-CrU6-2-UBI was a gift from Fenglin Deng (Addgene plasmid # 226707 ; http://n2t.net/addgene:226707 ; RRID:Addgene_226707)
